>Addgene plasmid #18215 | T4 Lysozyme I3Y | addgene partial sequence | sequence record 24002 | 3primeUP
CTANGAAAAAGCCCGCTCATTAGGCGGGCTCAGATCTGCTCATGNTTTGACAGCTTATCATCGATAAGCT
TCGGCAATAAATTCTTGATATGTTTTCATATGTTTCCTTTAAATATTTTAATTAGTAATTGTCTATTCAA
GTAATTGTGAATATACTATCACAATTCCAAGAGAAAGTAAACAGCTTTATAGATTTTTATACGCGTCCCA
AGTGCCAGTTCTAAACGTTGTAATGACTCGTTTTGCGCGATTAGGTGTTTGATTATACCATCTACTTTTA
GCTAAGTTAACTGCTGCTTCATCCCAGCGTTTTTGTTGAAGCATACGTAAAGAGTTAGTAAATCCTGCCA
CACCGGTTTCTCCCATTTGGAAAACCATATTAATCAATGCACAGCGACGAACCGCATCAAGAGAATCATA
AACCGGTTTTAATTTAGCATTTCTCAGAATTCCGCGAACAGCAGCATCAACATCCTGATTAAAGAGTTTT
TCAGCCTCATCTTTTGTAATTACACCATTGCAATTACGCCCAATAGCTTTATCTAATTCAGATTTAGCAG
CATTAAGTGATGGACTTTTTGTAAGCAAATGACCGATGCCAATAGTGTAATAGCCTTCTGTGTCTTTATA
GATTTTAAGTCTAAGACCTTCATCTATACGTAACATTTCAAAATAATTCATAATACCTCCTAAGCATCGA
TGGATCCTGTTTCCTGTGTGAAATTGTTATCCGCTCACAATTCCACACATTATACGAGCCGATGATAATG
TCACAGGGGAGGGAGAGCCNCCNATGTGATCCGANCAGGTCTAGCTGTTCTGGGAATGTANCGCCCATCC
CCATAACAGCGGAGNNAG
