[The description below was written by a language model from this plasmid's Addgene catalogue record.]
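Description:
T4 Lysozyme I3Y is a bacterial expression plasmid built on the pHS1403 backbone (about 5 kb without insert) that carries the bacteriophage T4 lysozyme gene (gene e) with a single amino-acid substitution, isoleucine 3 to tyrosine. It is maintained in E. coli as a high-copy plasmid under ampicillin selection. The record does not name the origin of replication, and no feature table is available to confirm the individual backbone elements.

The insert is roughly 600 bp and was placed in the vector by restriction cloning between BamHI at the 5′ end and HindIII at the 3′ end. Both sites remain intact, so the fragment can be excised or exchanged. According to the depositor's notes, the BamHI site lies 27 bp from the start codon and the HindIII site 115 bp from the stop codon, so the cloned fragment includes short flanking untranslated regions around the coding sequence. The record lists no fusion tags or reporters, and it does not state which promoter drives expression or how expression is induced.

The record does not state a specific purpose, but the construct is designed to produce a defined point mutant of T4 lysozyme in bacteria. T4 lysozyme is a widely used model protein for studying how individual substitutions affect folding, stability and structure, and a residue 3 variant such as this one fits that kind of comparative mutational work against the wild-type enzyme. Distribution is limited to academic and nonprofit users.
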