Addgene plasmid #18215: T4 Lysozyme I3Y
Depositing lab: Brian Matthews. Depositing organization: University of Oregon.
Backbone
  Vector backbone: pHS1403
  Backbone size w/o insert (bp): 5000
  Vector type: Bacterial Expression
Growth in bacteria
  Bacterial resistance: Ampicillin, 100 μg/mL
  Growth temperature: 37°C
  Growth strain: DH5alpha
  Copy number: High Copy
Gene/Insert
  Gene/Insert name: T4 Lysozyme (alt name: 1013W)
  Species: Bacteriophage T4
  Insert size (bp): 600
  Mutation: I3Y
  GenBank ID: NP_049736
  Entrez Gene: e (a.k.a. T4p123)
  Cloning method: Restriction Enzyme; 5′ cloning site BamHI (not destroyed); 3′ cloning site HindIII (not destroyed)
  Sequencing primers: 5′ na; 3′ GGCGTATCACGAGGCCC
Terms and licenses: Academic/Nonprofit Terms; Industry Terms: Not Available to Industry
Depositor comments: The BamHI site is 27 bp from the ATG and the HindIII site is 115 bp from the stop.
How to cite: T4 Lysozyme I3Y was a gift from Brian Matthews (Addgene plasmid # 18215 ; http://n2t.net/addgene:18215 ; RRID:Addgene_18215)
